Addgene plasmid #129247: pExp-Etag
Purpose: (Empty Backbone) Protein expression in E.coli
Depositing lab: Marko Hyvönen. Depositing organization: University of Cambridge.
Backbone
  Vector backbone: pOP2S
  Modifications to backbone: Contains N-terminal Expressivity tag (N-terminal 7 amino acid residues of translation initiation factor IF-2 from E. coli, UniProtKB: P0A705, PMID: 21801766) and 8xHis followed by TEV protease cleavage site, optional C-terminal StrepII-tag. Cloning of GOI between BsaI and XhoI or HindIII.
  Vector type: Bacterial Expression
  Promoter: T7
  Tag / fusion protein: His (N terminal on insert); Strep (C terminal on backbone)
Growth in bacteria
  Bacterial resistance: Ampicillin, 100 μg/mL
  Growth temperature: 37°C
  Growth strain: DH5alpha
  Copy number: High Copy
Gene/Insert
  Cloning method: Ligation Independent Cloning
  Sequencing primers: 5′ pOP_up: TACGACTCACTATAGGGAATTGTGAGC; 3′ pOP_dn: GCAGCCAACTCAGCTTCCTTTCG
Terms and licenses: Academic/Nonprofit Terms; Industry Terms: Not Available to Industry
How to cite: pExp-Etag was a gift from Marko Hyvönen (Addgene plasmid # 129247 ; http://n2t.net/addgene:129247 ; RRID:Addgene_129247)
