[The description below was written by a language model from this plasmid's Addgene catalogue record and pLannotate feature annotations shown in this document.]
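Description:
pExp-Etag is an empty bacterial expression backbone derived from pOP2S, intended for producing recombinant proteins in E. coli. It is about 4.5 kb, carries a high-copy ColE1/pUC-type origin of replication and is selected with ampicillin through the β-lactamase (AmpR) gene and its own promoter. Only a small fragment of rop is annotated, in keeping with the high copy number listed. The plasmid also encodes the lac repressor (lacI) driven by the lacIq promoter, which raises repressor levels and helps keep the expression cassette silent until induction.

The expression cassette consists of a T7 promoter immediately followed by a lac operator, the efficient ribosome binding site from phage T7 gene 10, and a downstream T7 terminator. Transcription therefore depends on a host supplying T7 RNA polymerase and is relieved by IPTG. The open reading frame begins with an "Expressivity tag", the first seven residues of E. coli translation initiation factor IF-2, followed by an 8xHis affinity tag and a TEV protease cleavage site that allows the N-terminal tags to be removed after purification. A gene of interest is inserted between BsaI and either XhoI or HindIII sites, and the record describes an optional C-terminal Strep-tag II on the backbone; ligation independent cloning is listed as the cloning method.

The remaining annotations, including an SP6 promoter and fragments of M13 and f1 origins, lacZα, bom, a pUC multiple cloning site, a lac UV5 promoter and a SET1 tag, are short partial matches. They most likely reflect backbone remnants rather than functional elements.
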