Features (pLannotate 1.2.2; 23 found; start..end, strand, type, name):
     19..37      +  promoter       T7 promoter: promoter for bacteriophage T7 RNA polymerase
     37..61      +  protein_bind   lac operator: The lac repressor binds to the lac operator to inhibit transcription in E. coli. This inhibition can be relieved by adding lactose or isopropyl-β-D-thiogalactopyranoside (IPTG). lac repressor encoded by lacI
     74..96      +  RBS            RBS: efficient ribosome binding site from bacteriophage T7 gene 10 (Olins and Rangwala, 1989)
    131..154     +  CDS            8xHis: 8xHis affinity tag
    164..181     +  CDS            TEV site (fragment): tobacco etch virus (TEV) protease recognition and cleavage site
    207..229     +  CDS            Strep-Tag II (fragment): peptide that binds Strep-Tactin®, an engineered form of streptavidin
    244..262     -  promoter       SP6 promoter: promoter for bacteriophage SP6 RNA polymerase
    277..326     +  CDS            SET1 (fragment): solubility-enhancement tag derived from T7 phage gene 10B
    334..381     +  terminator     T7 terminator: transcription terminator for bacteriophage T7 RNA polymerase
    410..476     +  CDS            lacZα (fragment): LacZα fragment of β-galactosidase; lacZ fragment
    480..701     -  rep_origin     M13 ori (fragment) (sequence partly withheld): M13 bacteriophage origin of replication; arrow indicates direction of (+) strand synthesis
    702..722     -  misc_feature   MCS (fragment): pUC18/19 multiple cloning site
    721..739     -  promoter       lac UV5 promoter (fragment): E. coli lac promoter with an "up" mutation
    754..775     -  protein_bind   CAP binding site: CAP binding activates transcription in the presence of cAMP. E. coli catabolite activator protein
    788..1870    -  CDS            lacI: lac repressor; lacI; The lac repressor binds to the lac operator to inhibit transcription in E. coli. This inhibition can be relieved by adding lactose or isopropyl-β-D-thiogalactopyranoside (IPTG).
   1871..1948    -  promoter       lacIq promoter: lacI (mutant); In the lacIq allele, a single base change in the promoter boosts expression of the lacI gene about 10-fold.
   1963..2193    -  rep_origin     f1 ori (fragment) (sequence partly withheld): f1 bacteriophage origin of replication; arrow indicates direction of (+) strand synthesis
   2194..2293    -  misc_feature   bom (fragment): basis of mobility region from pBR322
   2395..2430    -  CDS            rop (fragment): Rop protein, which maintains plasmids at low copy number; rop
   2525..2629    +  promoter       AmpR promoter: bla
   2630..3490    +  CDS            AmpR: β-lactamase; bla; confers resistance to ampicillin, carbenicillin, and related antibiotics
   3661..4249    +  rep_origin     ori: high-copy-number ColE1/pMB1/pBR322/pUC origin of replication
   4432..16      +  CDS            lacI (fragment) (across the origin): lac repressor; lacI; The lac repressor binds to the lac operator to inhibit transcription in E. coli. This inhibition can be relieved by adding lactose or isopropyl-β-D-thiogalactopyranoside (IPTG).
>Addgene plasmid #129247 | pExp-Etag | addgene full sequence | sequence record 252355 | Addgene NGS Result
TTCATTAATGCAGCTGATTAATACGACTCACTATAGGGAATTGTGAGCGGATAACAATTCCTCTAGAAAT
AATTTTGTTTAACTTTAAGAAGGAGATATATCCATGACAGATGTAACGATTAAAACTAGTCACCATCACC
ATCACCATCACCATTCTGGTACCGAAAACCTGTACTTCCAGTGAGACCTTAATTAACTCGAGCGCATGGA
GCCACCCGCAGTTCGAAAAATAAGCTTGAGTATTCTATAGTGTCACCTAAATCCCAGCTTGATCCGGCTG
CTAACAAAGCCCGAAAGGAAGCTGAGTTGGCTGCTGCCACCGCTGAGCAATAACTAGCATAACCCCTTGG
GGCCTCTAAACGGGTCTTGAGGGGTTTTTTGCTGAAAGGAGGAACTATATCCGGATAACCTGGCGTAATA
GCGAAGAGGCCCGCACCGATCGCCCTTCCCAACAGTTGCGCAGCCTGAATGGCGAATGGAAATTGTAAGC
GTTAATATTTTGTTAAAATTCGCGTTAAATTTTTGTTAAATCAGCTCATTTTTTAACCAATAGGCCGAAA
TCGGCAAAATCCCTTATAAATCAAAAGAATAGACCGAGATAGGGT
[37 nt withheld, positions 606-642]
AAAGAACGTGGACTCCAACGTCAAAGG
[32 nt withheld, positions 670-701]
AGCTTGCATGCCTGCAGGTCGGAAGCATAAAGTGTAAAGCCTGGGGTGCCTAATGAGTGAGCTAACTTAC
ATTAATTGCGTTGCGCTCACTGCCCGCTTTCCAGTCGGGAAACCTGTCGTGCCAGCTGCATTAATGAATC
GGCCAACGCGCGGGGAGAGGCGGTTTGCGTATTGGGCGCCAGGGTGGTTTTTCTTTTCACCAGTGAGACG
GGCAACAGCTGATTGCCCTTCACCGCCTGGCCCTGAGAGAGTTGCAGCAAGCGGTCCACGCTGGTTTGCC
CCAGCAGGCGAAAATCCTGTTTGATGGTGGTTAACGGCGGGATATAACATGAGCTGTCTTCGGTATCGTC
GTATCCCACTACCGAGATATCCGCACCAACGCGCAGCCCGGACTCGGTAATGGCGCGCATTGCGCCCAGC
GCCATCTGATCGTTGGCAACCAGCATCGCAGTGGGAACGATGCCCTCATTCAGCATTTGCATGGTTTGTT
GAAAACCGGACATGGCACTCCAGTCGCCTTCCCGTTCCGCTATCGGCTGAATTTGATTGCGAGTGAGATA
TTTATGCCAGCCAGCCAGACGCAGACGCGCCGAGACAGAACTTAATGGGCCCGCTAACAGCGCGATTTGC
TGGTGACCCAATGCGACCAGATGCTCCACGCCCAGTCGCGTACCGTCTTCATGGGAGAAAATAATACTGT
TGATGGGTGTCTGGTCAGAGACATCAAGAAATAACGCCGGAACATTAGTGCAGGCAGCTTCCACAGCAAT
GGCATCCTGGTCATCCAGCGGATAGTTAATGATCAGCCCACTGACGCGTTGCGCGAGAAGATTGTGCACC
GCCGCTTTACAGGCTTCGACGCCGCTTCGTTCTACCATCGACACCACCACGCTGGCACCCAGTTGATCGG
CGCGAGATTTAATCGCCGCGACAATTTGCGACGGCGCGTGCAGGGCCAGACTGGAGGTGGCAACGCCAAT
CAGCAACGACTGTTTGCCCGCCAGTTGTTGTGCCACGCGGTTGGGAATGTAATTCAGCTCCGCCATCGCC
GCTTCCACTTTTTCCCGCGTTTTCGCAGAAACGTGGCTGGCCTGGTTCACCACGCGGGAAACGGTCTGAT
AAGAGACACCGGCATACTCTGCGACATCGTATAACGTTACTGGTTTCACATTCACCACCCTGAATTGACT
CTCTTCCGGGCGCTATCATGCCATACCGCGAAAGGTTTTGCACCATTCGATGGTGTCGGCGAGCTCGAAT
TGTGAACCATCACCCT
[91 nt withheld, positions 1978-2068]
G
[124 nt withheld, positions 2070-2193]
CCTGATGCGGTATTTTCTCCTTACGCATCTGTGCGGTATTTCACACCGCATATGGTGCACTCTCAGTACA
ATCTGCTCTGATGCCGCATAGTTAAGCCAGCCCCGACACCCGCCAACACCCGCTGACGCGCCCTGACGGG
CTTGTCTGCTCCCGGCATCCGCTTACAGACAAGCTGTGACCGTCTCCGGGAGCTGCATGTGTCAGAGGTT
TTCACCGTCATCACCGAAACGCGCGAGACGAAAGGGCCTCGTGATACGCCTATTTTTATAGGTTAATGTC
ATGATAATAATGGTTTCTTAGACGTCAGGTGGCACTTTTCGGGGAAATGTGCGCGGAACCCCTATTTGTT
TATTTTTCTAAATACATTCAAATATGTATCCGCTCATGAGACAATAACCCTGATAAATGCTTCAATAATA
TTGAAAAAGGAAGAGTATGAGTATTCAACATTTCCGTGTCGCCCTTATTCCCTTTTTTGCGGCATTTTGC
CTTCCTGTTTTTGCTCACCCAGAAACGCTGGTGAAAGTAAAAGATGCTGAAGATCAGTTGGGTGCACGAG
TGGGTTACATCGAACTGGATCTCAACAGCGGTAAGATCCTTGAGAGTTTTCGCCCCGAAGAACGTTTTCC
AATGATGAGCACTTTTAAAGTTCTGCTATGTGGCGCGGTATTATCCCGTATTGACGCCGGGCAAGAGCAA
CTCGGTCGCCGCATACACTATTCTCAGAATGACTTGGTTGAGTACTCACCAGTCACAGAAAAGCATCTTA
CGGATGGCATGACAGTAAGAGAATTATGCAGTGCTGCCATAACCATGAGTGATAACACTGCGGCCAACTT
ACTTCTGACAACGATCGGAGGACCGAAGGAGCTAACCGCTTTTTTGCACAACATGGGGGATCATGTAACT
CGCCTTGATCGTTGGGAACCGGAGCTGAATGAAGCCATACCAAACGACGAGCGTGACACCACGATGCCTG
TAGCAATGGCAACAACGTTGCGCAAACTATTAACTGGCGAACTACTTACTCTAGCTTCCCGGCAACAATT
AATAGACTGGATGGAGGCGGATAAAGTTGCAGGACCACTTCTGCGCTCGGCCCTTCCGGCTGGCTGGTTT
ATTGCTGATAAATCTGGAGCCGGTGAGCGTGGTTCTCGCGGTATCATTGCAGCACTGGGGCCAGATGGTA
AGCCCTCCCGTATCGTAGTTATCTACACGACGGGGAGTCAGGCAACTATGGATGAACGAAATAGACAGAT
CGCTGAGATAGGTGCCTCACTGATTAAGCATTGGTAACTGTCAGACCAAGTTTACTCATATATACTTTAG
ATTGATTTAAAACTTCATTTTTAATTTAAAAGGATCTAGGTGAAGATCCTTTTTGATAATCTCATGACCA
AAATCCCTTAACGTGAGTTTTCGTTCCACTGAGCGTCAGACCCCGTAGAAAAGATCAAAGGATCTTCTTG
AGATCCTTTTTTTCTGCGCGTAATCTGCTGCTTGCAAACAAAAAAACCACCGCTACCAGCGGTGGTTTGT
TTGCCGGATCAAGAGCTACCAACTCTTTTTCCGAAGGTAACTGGCTTCAGCAGAGCGCAGATACCAAATA
CTGTTCTTCTAGTGTAGCCGTAGTTAGGCCACCACTTCAAGAACTCTGTAGCACCGCCTACATACCTCGC
TCTGCTAATCCTGTTACCAGTGGCTGCTGCCAGTGGCGATAAGTCGTGTCTTACCGGGTTGGACTCAAGA
CGATAGTTACCGGATAAGGCGCAGCGGTCGGGCTGAACGGGGGGTTCGTGCACACAGCCCAGCTTGGAGC
GAACGACCTACACCGAACTGAGATACCTACAGCGTGAGCTATGAGAAAGCGCCACGCTTCCCGAAGGGAG
AAAGGCGGACAGGTATCCGGTAAGCGGCAGGGTCGGAACAGGAGAGCGCACGAGGGAGCTTCCAGGGGGA
AACGCCTGGTATCTTTATAGTCCTGTCGGGTTTCGCCACCTCTGACTTGAGCGTCGATTTTTGTGATGCT
CGTCAGGGGGGCGGAGCCTATGGAAAAACGCCAGCAACGCGGCCTTTTTACGGTTCCTGGCCTTTTGCTG
GCCTTTTGCTCACATGTTCTTTCCTGCGTTATCCCCTGATTCTGTGGATAACCGTATTACCGCCTTTGAG
TGAGCTGATACCGCTCGCCGCAGCCGAACGACCGAGCGCAGCGAGTCAGTGAGCGAGGAAGCGGAAGAGC
GCCCAATACGCAAACCGCCTCTCCCCGCGCGTTGGCCGA
